>Addgene plasmid #206213 | PB/pHSP-tTA-TRE-tTA-pEF1α-PuroR | addgene full sequence | sequence record 409623 | Addgene NGS Result
ACTCTTCCTTTTTCAATATTATTGAAGCATTTATCAGGGTTATTGTCTCATGAGCGGATACATATTTGAA
TGTATTTAGAAAAATAAACAAATAGGGGTTCCGCGCACATTTCCCCGAAAAGTGCCACCTAAATTGTAAG
CGTTAATATTTTGTTAAAATTCGCGTTAAATTTTTGTTAAATCAGCTCATTTTTTAACCAATAGGCCGAA
ATCGGCAAAATCCCTTATAAATCAAAAGAATAGACCGAGATAGGGT
[37 nt withheld, positions 257-293]
AAAGAACGTGGACTCCAACGTCAAAGG
[49 nt withheld, positions 321-369]
T
[91 nt withheld, positions 371-461]
G
[124 nt withheld, positions 463-586]
CCCATTCGCCATTCAGGCTGCGCAACTGTTGGGAAGGGCGATCGGTGCGGGCCTCTTCGCTATTACGCCA
GCTGGCGAAAGGGGGATGTGCTGCAAGGCGATTAAGTTGGGTAACGCCAGGGTTTTCCCAGTCACGACGT
TGTAAAACGACGGCCAGTGAGCGCGCCTCGTTCATTCACGTTTTTGAACCCGTGGAGGACGGGCAGACTC
GCGGTGCAAATGTGTTTTACAGCGTGATGGAGCAGATGAAGATGCTCGACACGCTGCAGAACACGCAGCT
AGATTAACCCTAGAAAGATAATCATATTGTGACGTACGTTAAAGATAATCATGTGTAAAATTGACGCATG
TGTTTTATCGGTCTGTATATCGAGGTTTATTTATTAATTTGAATAGATATTAAGTTTTATTATATTTACA
CTTACATACTAATAATAAATTCAACAAACAATTTATTTATGTTTATTTATTTATTAAAAAAAACAAAAAC
TCAAAATTTCTTCTATAAAGTAACAAAACTTTTATGAGGGACAGCCCCCCCCCAAAGCCCCCAGGGATGT
AATTACGTCCCTCCCCCGCTAGGGGGCAGCAGCGAGCCGCCCGGGGCTCCGCTCCGGTCCGGCGCTCCCC
CCGCATCCCCGAGCCGGCAGCGTGCGGGGACAGCCCGGGCACGGGGAAGGTGGCACGGGATCGCTTTCCT
CTGAACGCTTCTCGCTGCTCTTTGAGCCTGCAGACACCTGGGGGGATACGGGGAAAAGGCCTCCACGGCC
ACTAGTGCCTCTAAAGTTGCTGCTTTTGCAGCCTCTGCCACAACCGCGCGTCCTCAGAGCCAGCCCGGAG
GAGCTAGAACCTTCCCCGCATTTCTTTCAGCAGCCTGAGTCAGAGGCGGGCTGGCCTGGCGTAGCCGCCC
AGCCTCGCGGCTCATGCCCCGATCTGCCCGAACCTTCTCCCGGGGTCAGCGCCGCGCCGCGCCACCCGGC
TGAGTCAGCCCGGGCGGGCGAGAGGCTCTCAACTGGGCGGGAAGGTGCGGGAAGGTGCGGAAAGGTTCGC
GAAAGTTCGCGGCGGCGGGGGTCGGGTGAGGCGCAAAAGGATAAAAAGCCGGTGGAAGCGGAGCTGAGCA
GATCCGAGCCGGGCTGGCTGCAGAGAAACCGCAGGGAGAGCCTCACTGCTGAGCGCCCCTCGACGGCGGA
GCGGCAGCAGCCTCCGTGGCCTCCAGCATCCGACAAGTCTAGAGCCGCCACCATGAGCAGGCTGGACAAG
AGCAAGGTGATCAACAGCGCCCTGGAGCTGCTGAACGAGGTGGGCATCGAGGGCCTGACCACAAGAAAGC
TGGCCCAGAAGCTGGGAGTGGAGCAGCCCACCCTGTACTGGCACGTGAAGAACAAGAGGGCCCTCCTGGA
TGCCCTGGCCATCGAGATGCTGGACAGACACCACACACACTTTTGCCCCCTGGAGGGAGAGAGCTGGCAG
GACTTCCTGAGGAACAACGCCAAGAGCTTCAGGTGTGCCCTGCTGAGCCACAGGGACGGAGCCAAGGTGC
ACCTGGGCACCAGGCCTACCGAGAAGCAGTACGAGACCCTGGAGAACCAACTGGCCTTCCTGTGCCAGCA
GGGCTTCAGCCTGGAGAATGCTCTGTACGCCCTGTCCGCTGTGGGCCACTTCACCCTGGGCTGTGTGCTG
GAGGATCAGGAGCATCAGGTGGCCAAAGAGGAGAGGGAGACCCCCACAACCGACAGCATGCCTCCTCTGC
TGAGGCAGGCTATTGAGCTGTTCGACCACCAGGGCGCTGAACCCGCCTTCCTGTTCGGCCTGGAGCTGAT
CATCTGTGGCCTGGAGAAGCAGCTGAAGTGCGAGTCCGGAGGACCCGCTGATGCCCTGGATGATTTCGAT
CTGGATATGCTGCCCGCCGACGCCCTGGACGACTTTGACCTGGACATGCTCCCTGCCGACGCCCTGGATG
ACTTCGACCTGGACATGCTGCCCGGATGATCTAGACAGGTAAGTAGGCCCTTTCGTCTTCACTCGAGTTT
ACTCCCTATCAGTGATAGAGAACGTATGTCGAGTTTACTCCCTATCAGTGATAGAGAACGATGTCGAGTT
TACTCCCTATCAGTGATAGAGAACGTATGTCGAGTTTACTCCCTATCAGTGATAGAGAACGTATGTCGAG
TTTACTCCCTATCAGTGATAGAGAACGTATGTCGAGTTTATCCCTATCAGTGATAGAGAACGTATGTCGA
GTTTACTCCCTATCAGTGATAGAGAACGTATGTCGAGGTAGGCGTGTACGGTGGGAGGCCTATATAAGCA
GAGCTCGTTTAGTGAACCGTCAGATCGCATCGATACTGACATCCACTTTGCCTTTCTCTCCACAGGGAAT
TCGCCGCCACCATGAGCAGGCTGGACAAGAGCAAGGTGATCAACAGCGCCCTGGAGCTGCTGAACGAGGT
GGGCATCGAGGGCCTGACCACAAGAAAGCTGGCCCAGAAGCTGGGAGTGGAGCAGCCCACCCTGTACTGG
CACGTGAAGAACAAGAGGGCCCTCCTGGATGCCCTGGCCATCGAGATGCTGGACAGACACCACACACACT
TTTGCCCCCTGGAGGGAGAGAGCTGGCAGGACTTCCTGAGGAACAACGCCAAGAGCTTCAGGTGTGCCCT
GCTGAGCCACAGGGACGGAGCCAAGGTGCACCTGGGCACCAGGCCTACCGAGAAGCAGTACGAGACCCTG
GAGAACCAACTGGCCTTCCTGTGCCAGCAGGGCTTCAGCCTGGAGAATGCTCTGTACGCCCTGTCCGCTG
TGGGCCACTTCACCCTGGGCTGTGTGCTGGAGGATCAGGAGCATCAGGTGGCCAAAGAGGAGAGGGAGAC
CCCCACAACCGACAGCATGCCTCCTCTGCTGAGGCAGGCTATTGAGCTGTTCGACCACCAGGGCGCTGAA
CCCGCCTTCCTGTTCGGCCTGGAGCTGATCATCTGTGGCCTGGAGAAGCAGCTGAAGTGCGAGTCCGGAG
GACCCGCTGATGCCCTGGATGATTTCGATCTGGATATGCTGCCCGCCGACGCCCTGGACGACTTTGACCT
GGACATGCTCCCTGCCGACGCCCTGGATGACTTCGACCTGGACATGCTGCCCGGATGAGCTAGCAAGGAT
CTGCGATCGCTCCGGTGCCCGTCAGTGGGCAGAGCGCACATCGCCCACAGTCCCCGAGAAGTTGGGGGGA
GGGGTCGGCAATTGAACGGGTGCCTAGAGAAGGTGGCGCGGGGTAAACTGGGAAAGTGATGTCGTGTACT
GGCTCCGCCTTTTTCCCGAGGGTGGGGGAGAACCGTATATAAGTGCAGTAGTCGCCGTGAACGTTCTTTT
TCGCAACGGGTTTGCCGCCAGAACACAGCTGAAGCTTCGAGGGGCTCGCATCTCTCCTTCACGCGCCCGC
CGCCCTACCTGAGGCCGCCATCCACGCCGGTTGAGTCGCGTTCTGCCGCCTCCCGCCTGTGGTGCCTCCT
GAACTGCGTCCGCCGTCTAGGTAAGTTTAAAGCTCAGGTCGAGACCGGGCCTTTGTCCGGCGCTCCCTTG
GAGCCTACCTAGACTCAGCCGGCTCTCCACGCTTTGCCTGACCCTGCTTGCTCAACTCTACGTCTTTGTT
TCGTTTTCTGTTCTGCGCCGTTACAGATCCAAGCTGTGACCGGCGCCTACGGATCCGCCGCCACCATGGG
GATCGAGGGCAGAGGAAGTCTTCTAACATGCGGTGACGTGGAGGAGAATCCCGGCCCTATGACCGAGTAC
AAGCCCACGGTGCGCCTCGCCACCCGCGACGACGTCCCCAGGGCCGTACGCACCCTCGCCGCCGCGTTCG
CCGACTACCCCGCCACGCGCCACACCGTCGATCCGGACCGCCACATCGAGCGGGTCACCGAGCTGCAAGA
ACTCTTCCTCACGCGCGTCGGGCTCGACATCGGCAAGGTGTGGGTCGCGGACGACGGCGCCGCGGTGGCG
GTCTGGACCACGCCGGAGAGCGTCGAAGCGGGGGCGGTGTTCGCCGAGATCGGCCCGCGCATGGCCGAGT
TGAGCGGTTCCCGGCTGGCCGCGCAGCAACAGATGGAAGGCCTCCTGGCGCCGCACCGGCCCAAGGAGCC
CGCGTGGTTCCTGGCCACCGTCGGCGTCTCGCCCGACCACCAGGGCAAGGGTCTGGGCAGCGCCGTCGTG
CTCCCCGGAGTGGAGGCGGCCGAGCGCGCCGGGGTGCCCGCCTTCCTGGAGACCTCCGCGCCCCGCAACC
TCCCCTTCTACGAGCGGCTCGGCTTCACCGTCACCGCCGACGTCGAGGTGCCCGAAGGACCGCGCACCTG
GTGCATGACCCGCAAGCCCGGTGCCTGAAATCAACCTCTGGATTACAAAATTTGTGAAAGATTGACTGGT
ATTCTTAACTATGTTGCTCCTTTTACGCTATGTGGATACGCTGCTTTAATGCCTTTGTATCATGCGTTAA
CTAAACTTGTTTATTGCAGCTTATAATGGTTACAAATAAAGCAATAGCATCACAAATTTCACAAATAAAG
CATTTTTTTCACTGCATTCTAGTTGTGGTTTGTCCAAACTCATCAATGTATCTTATCATGTCTGGAATTG
ACTCAAATGATGTCAATTAGTCTATCAGAAGCTCATCTGGTCTCCCTTCCGGGGGACAAGACATCCCTGT
TTAATATTTAAACAGCAGTGTTCCCAAACTGGGTTCTTATATCCCTTGCTCTGGTCAACCAGGTTGCAGG
GTTTCCTGTCCTCACAGGAACGAAGTCCCTAAAGAAACAGTGGCAGCCAGGTTTAGCCCCGGAATTGACT
GGATTCCTTTTTTAGGGCCCATTGGTATGGCTTTTTCCCCGTATCCCCCCAGGTGTCTGCAGGCTCAAAG
AGCAGCGAGAAGCGTTCAGAGGAAAGCGATCCCGTGCCACCTTCCCCGTGCCCGGGCTGTCCCCGCACGC
TGCCGGCTCGGGGATGCGGGGGGAGCGCCGGACCGGAGCGGAGCCCCGGGCGGCTCGCTGCTGCCCCCTA
GCGGGGGAGGGACGTAATTACATCCCTGGGGGCTTTGGGGGGGGGCTGTCCCTGATATCTATAACAAGAA
AATATATATATAATAAGTTATCACGTAAGTAGAACATGAAATAACAATATAATTATCGTATGAGTTAAAT
CTTAAAAGTCACGTAAAAGATAATCATGCGTCATTTTGACTCACGCGGTCGTTATAGTTCAAAATCAGTG
ACACTTACCGCATTGACAAGCACGCCTCACGGGAGCTCCAAGCGGCGACTGAGATGTCCTAAATGCACAG
CGACGGATTCGCGCTATTTAGAAAGAGAGAGCAATATTTCAAGAATGCATGCGTCAATTTTACGCAGACT
ATCTTTCTAGGGTTAATCTAGCTGCATCAGGATCATATCGTCGGGTCTTTTTTCCGGCTCAGTCATCGCC
CAAGCTGGCGCTATCTGGGCATCGGGGAGGAAGAAGCCCGTGCCTTTTCCCGCGAGGTTGAAGCGGCATG
GAAAGAGTTTGCCGAGGATGACTGCTGCTGCATTGACGTTGAGCGAAAACGCACGTTTACCATGATGATT
CGGGAAGGTGTGGCCATGCACGCCTTTAACGGTGAACTGTTCGTTCAGGCCACCTGGGATACCAGTTCGT
CGCGGCTTTTCCGGACACAGTTCCGGATGGTCAGCCCGAAGCGCATCAGCAACCCGAACAATACCGGCGA
CAGCCGGAACTGCCGTGCCGGTGTGCAGATTAATGACAGCGGTGCGGCGCTGGGATATTACGTCAGCGAG
GACGGGTATCCTGGCTGGATGCCGCAGAAATGGACATGGATACCCCGTGAGTTACCCGGCGGGCGCGCTT
GGCGTAATCATGGTCATAGCTGTTTCCTGTGTGAAATTGTTATCCGCTCACAATTCCACACAACATACGA
GCCGGAAGCATAAAGTGTAAAGCCTGGGGTGCCTAATGAGTGAGCTAACTCACATTAATTGCGTTGCGCT
CACTGCCCGCTTTCCAGTCGGGAAACCTGTCGTGCCAGCTGCATTAATGAATCGGCCAACGCGCGGGGAG
AGGCGGTTTGCGTATTGGGCGCTCTTCCGCTTCCTCGCTCACTGACTCGCTGCGCTCGGTCGTTCGGCTG
CGGCGAGCGGTATCAGCTCACTCAAAGGCGGTAATACGGTTATCCACAGAATCAGGGGATAACGCAGGAA
AGAACATGTGAGCAAAAGGCCAGCAAAAGGCCAGGAACCGTAAAAAGGCCGCGTTGCTGGCGTTTTTCCA
TAGGCTCCGCCCCCCTGACGAGCATCACAAAAATCGACGCTCAAGTCAGAGGTGGCGAAACCCGACAGGA
CTATAAAGATACCAGGCGTTTCCCCCTGGAAGCTCCCTCGTGCGCTCTCCTGTTCCGACCCTGCCGCTTA
CCGGATACCTGTCCGCCTTTCTCCCTTCGGGAAGCGTGGCGCTTTCTCATAGCTCACGCTGTAGGTATCT
CAGTTCGGTGTAGGTCGTTCGCTCCAAGCTGGGCTGTGTGCACGAACCCCCCGTTCAGCCCGACCGCTGC
GCCTTATCCGGTAACTATCGTCTTGAGTCCAACCCGGTAAGACACGACTTATCGCCACTGGCAGCAGCCA
CTGGTAACAGGATTAGCAGAGCGAGGTATGTAGGCGGTGCTACAGAGTTCTTGAAGTGGTGGCCTAACTA
CGGCTACACTAGAAGAACAGTATTTGGTATCTGCGCTCTGCTGAAGCCAGTTACCTTCGGAAAAAGAGTT
GGTAGCTCTTGATCCGGCAAACAAACCACCGCTGGTAGCGGTGGTTTTTTTGTTTGCAAGCAGCAGATTA
CGCGCAGAAAAAAAGGATCTCAAGAAGATCCTTTGATCTTTTCTACGGGGTCTGACGCTCAGTGGAACGA
AAACTCACGTTAAGGGATTTTGGTCATGAGATTATCAAAAAGGATCTTCACCTAGATCCTTTTAAATTAA
AAATGAAGTTTTAAATCAATCTAAAGTATATATGAGTAAACTTGGTCTGACAGTTACCAATGCTTAATCA
GTGAGGCACCTATCTCAGCGATCTGTCTATTTCGTTCATCCATAGTTGCCTGACTCCCCGTCGTGTAGAT
AACTACGATACGGGAGGGCTTACCATCTGGCCCCAGTGCTGCAATGATACCGCGAGACCCACGCTCACCG
GCTCCAGATTTATCAGCAATAAACCAGCCAGCCGGAAGGGCCGAGCGCAGAAGTGGTCCTGCAACTTTAT
CCGCCTCCATCCAGTCTATTAATTGTTGCCGGGAAGCTAGAGTAAGTAGTTCGCCAGTTAATAGTTTGCG
CAACGTTGTTGCCATTGCTACAGGCATCGTGGTGTCACGCTCGTCGTTTGGTATGGCTTCATTCAGCTCC
GGTTCCCAACGATCAAGGCGAGTTACATGATCCCCCATGTTGTGCAAAAAAGCGGTTAGCTCCTTCGGTC
CTCCGATCGTTGTCAGAAGTAAGTTGGCCGCAGTGTTATCACTCATGGTTATGGCAGCACTGCATAATTC
TCTTACTGTCATGCCATCCGTAAGATGCTTTTCTGTGACTGGTGAGTACTCAACCAAGTCATTCTGAGAA
TAGTGTATGCGGCGACCGAGTTGCTCTTGCCCGGCGTCAATACGGGATAATACCGCGCCACATAGCAGAA
CTTTAAAAGTGCTCATCATTGGAAAACGTTCTTCGGGGCGAAAACTCTCAAGGATCTTACCGCTGTTGAG
ATCCAGTTCGATGTAACCCACTCGTGCACCCAACTGATCTTCAGCATCTTTTACTTTCACCAGCGTTTCT
GGGTGAGCAAAAACAGGAAGGCAAAATGCCGCAAAAAAGGGAATAAGGGCGACACGGAAATGTTGAATAC
TCAT
Features (pLannotate 1.2.2; 23 found; start..end, strand, type, name):
      1..105     -  promoter       AmpR promoter: bla
    158..586     -  rep_origin     f1 ori (sequence partly withheld): f1 bacteriophage origin of replication; arrow indicates direction of (+) strand synthesis
    591..746     -  CDS            lacZα (fragment): LacZα fragment of β-galactosidase; lacZ fragment
    748..867     +  CDS            B (fragment): PORTL_LAMBD - Experimental evidence at protein level: Swiss-Prot protein existence level 1. Forms the portal vertex of the capsid (PubMed:6228056, PubMed:6232391). This portal plays critical roles in head assembly, genome packaging, neck/tail attachment, and genome ejection (Probable). The portal protein multimerizes as a single ring-shaped homododecamer arranged around a central channel (PubMed:6232391). Binds to the terminase subunits to form the packaging machine (PubMed:7799432). From Escherichia phage lambda (Bacteriophage lambda).
   1829..2446    +  CDS            tetR: TETR2_ECOLX - Experimental evidence at protein level: Swiss-Prot protein existence level 1. TetR is the repressor of the tetracycline resistance element; its N-terminal region forms a helix-turn-helix structure and binds DNA. Binding of tetracycline to TetR reduces the repressor affinity for the tetracycline resistance gene (tetA) promoter operator sites. From Escherichia coli.
   2498..2526    +  CDS            VP160 (fragment): 10 tandem repeats of the minimal activation domain of herpes simplex virus VP16 (Cheng et al., 2013)
   2611..2924    +  promoter       tight TRE promoter: Tet-responsive promoter PTight, consisting of seven tet operator sequences followed by the minimal CMV promoter
   2930..2961    +  intron         chimeric intron (fragment): chimera between introns from human β-globin and immunoglobulin heavy chain genes
   2978..3595    +  CDS            tetR: TETR2_ECOLX - Experimental evidence at protein level: Swiss-Prot protein existence level 1. TetR is the repressor of the tetracycline resistance element; its N-terminal region forms a helix-turn-helix structure and binds DNA. Binding of tetracycline to TetR reduces the repressor affinity for the tetracycline resistance gene (tetA) promoter operator sites. From Escherichia coli.
   3647..3675    +  CDS            VP160 (fragment): 10 tandem repeats of the minimal activation domain of herpes simplex virus VP16 (Cheng et al., 2013)
   3763..3974    +  promoter       EF-1α core promoter: core promoter for human elongation factor EF-1α
   3987..4255    +  LTR            5' LTR (truncated): truncated 5' long terminal repeat (LTR) from human T-cell leukemia virus (HTLV) type 1
   4355..4954    +  CDS            PuroR: puromycin N-acetyltransferase; pac from Streptomyces alboniger; confers resistance to puromycin
   4955..5061    +  misc_feature   WPRE (fragment): woodchuck hepatitis virus posttranscriptional regulatory element
   5070..5191    +  polyA_signal   SV40 poly(A) signal: SV40 polyadenylation signal
   5209..5301    +  ncRNA          G-CSF SLDE: Accession: RF00183 - G-CSF factor stem-loop destabilising element (SLDE)
   5998..6465    +  CDS            B (fragment): PORTL_LAMBD - Experimental evidence at protein level: Swiss-Prot protein existence level 1. Forms the portal vertex of the capsid (PubMed:6228056, PubMed:6232391). This portal plays critical roles in head assembly, genome packaging, neck/tail attachment, and genome ejection (Probable). The portal protein multimerizes as a single ring-shaped homododecamer arranged around a central channel (PubMed:6232391). Binds to the terminase subunits to form the packaging machine (PubMed:7799432). From Escherichia phage lambda (Bacteriophage lambda).
   6503..6519    -  protein_bind   lac operator: The lac repressor binds to the lac operator to inhibit transcription in E. coli. This inhibition can be relieved by adding lactose or isopropyl-β-D-thiogalactopyranoside (IPTG). lac repressor encoded by lacI
   6527..6557    -  promoter       lac promoter: promoter for the E. coli lac operon
   6572..6593    -  protein_bind   CAP binding site: CAP binding activates transcription in the presence of cAMP. E. coli catabolite activator protein
   6606..6698    -  CDS            lacI (fragment): lac repressor; lacI; The lac repressor binds to the lac operator to inhibit transcription in E. coli. This inhibition can be relieved by adding lactose or isopropyl-β-D-thiogalactopyranoside (IPTG).
   6881..7469    -  rep_origin     ori: high-copy-number ColE1/pMB1/pBR322/pUC origin of replication
   7640..8500    -  CDS            AmpR: β-lactamase; bla; confers resistance to ampicillin, carbenicillin, and related antibiotics
