[The description below was written by a language model from this plasmid's Addgene catalogue record and pLannotate feature annotations shown in this document.]
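Description:
PB/pHSP-tTA-TRE-tTA-pEF1α-PuroR is an 8.5 kb piggyBac transposon donor plasmid for mammalian expression, built on the PB513 backbone. In bacteria it is maintained at high copy through a ColE1/pUC-type origin and selected with ampicillin via the β-lactamase gene. An f1 origin and remnants of a lacZα/lac promoter cloning region are also present. The automated annotation does not call the piggyBac terminal repeats or the heat-shock promoter. The unannotated stretches flanking the cargo, and the roughly 1 kb gap upstream of the first tTA coding sequence, are where these elements would be expected, but this rests on the plasmid name and stated purpose rather than the feature table. Two fragments labelled as lambda phage portal protein B flank the cargo; the record does not explain them.

The payload is a heat-inducible, self-amplifying expression unit for the synthetic tetracycline-responsive transactivator tTA, annotated as a TetR DNA-binding domain followed by a short VP16-type activation repeat. The first tTA copy is, according to the record, driven by an HSP promoter, so heat stress triggers an initial pulse of transactivator. A second tTA copy sits downstream of a tight TRE promoter (seven tet operators plus minimal CMV), so the tTA produced activates its own further synthesis in a positive feedback loop. This amplifies and prolongs the otherwise transient heat-shock response. As tTA is a Tet-Off activator, tetracycline-class drugs would be expected to shut the loop down. A separate cassette, made of the EF-1α core promoter with an HTLV-1 LTR segment, PuroR, a WPRE fragment and an SV40 poly(A) signal, allows puromycin selection of stably transposed cells. The associated work concerns engineering a hepatoma cell line with heat-inducible high liver function, presumably by having this amplified tTA drive TRE-controlled genes supplied separately.
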