Addgene plasmid #206213: PB/pHSP-tTA-TRE-tTA-pEF1α-PuroR
Purpose: PiggyBac-based transposon vector plasmid which encodes an expression unit of tetracycline-responsive transactivator under control of HSP promoter with transcriptional amplification
Depositing lab: Masamichi Kamihira. Depositing organization: Kyushu University. Publication: Development of a genetically modified hepatoma cell line with heat-inducible high liver function. Kitano H, Nagae Y, Kawabe Y, Ito A, Kamihira M. Cytotechnology. 2021 Jun;73(3):353-362. doi: 10.1007/s10616-021-00457-4. Epub 2021 Feb 24. PubMed 34149171.
Backbone
  Vector backbone: PB513
  Backbone manufacturer: System Biosciences
  Vector type: Mammalian Expression
  Selectable markers: Puromycin
Growth in bacteria
  Bacterial resistance: Ampicillin, 100 μg/mL
  Growth temperature: 37°C
  Growth strain: NEB Stable
  Copy number: High Copy
Gene/Insert
  Gene/Insert name: tetracycline-responsive transactivator (alt name: tTA)
  Species: Synthetic
  Cloning method: Restriction Enzyme; 5′ cloning site SpeI (unknown if destroyed); 3′ cloning site NheI (unknown if destroyed)
  Sequencing primers: 5′ CCCAGTCACGACGTTGTAAAACG; 3′ AGCGGATAACAATTTCACACAGG
Terms and licenses: Academic/Nonprofit Terms; Industry Terms: Not Available to Industry
How to cite: PB/pHSP-tTA-TRE-tTA-pEF1α-PuroR was a gift from Masamichi Kamihira (Addgene plasmid # 206213 ; http://n2t.net/addgene:206213 ; RRID:Addgene_206213)
